Addgene plasmid #219394: pCMV-Myc-FOXA1
Purpose: Express FOXA1 in mammalian cells
Depositing lab: Yoichi Furukawa. Depositing organization: University of Tokyo, Institute of Medical Science (IMS). Publication: Wnt/beta-catenin signaling regulates amino acid metabolism through the suppression of CEBPA and FOXA1 in liver cancer cells. Nakagawa S, Yamaguchi K, Takane K, Tabata S, Ikenoue T, Furukawa Y. Commun Biol. 2024 Apr 29;7(1):510. doi: 10.1038/s42003-024-06202-9. PubMed 38684876.
Backbone
  Vector backbone: pCMV-Myc
  Backbone manufacturer: Clontech
  Vector type: Mammalian Expression
Growth in bacteria
  Bacterial resistance: Ampicillin, 100 μg/mL
  Growth temperature: 37°C
  Growth strain: DH5alpha
  Copy number: High Copy
Gene/Insert
  Gene/Insert name: FOXA1
  Species: H. sapiens (human)
  Entrez Gene: FOXA1 (a.k.a. HNF3A, TCF3A)
  Tag / fusion protein: N terminal Myc tag (N terminal on backbone)
  Cloning method: Restriction Enzyme; 5′ cloning site EcoRI (not destroyed); 3′ cloning site XhoI (not destroyed)
  Sequencing primers: 5′ AGGCCTGTACGGAAGTGTTACTT; 3′ GTGGTTTGTCCAAACTCATCAATG
Terms and licenses: Academic/Nonprofit Terms; Industry Terms: Not Available to Industry
How to cite: pCMV-Myc-FOXA1 was a gift from Yoichi Furukawa (Addgene plasmid # 219394 ; http://n2t.net/addgene:219394 ; RRID:Addgene_219394)
