[The description below was written by a language model from this plasmid's Addgene catalogue record and pLannotate feature annotations shown in this document.]
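Description:
pCMV-Myc-FOXA1 is a mammalian expression plasmid of about 5.2 kb built on the Clontech pCMV-Myc backbone and designed to produce human FOXA1 (also known as HNF3A or TCF3A) with an N-terminal Myc epitope tag in transfected mammalian cells. It is maintained in E. coli through a high-copy ColE1/pUC-type origin of replication and selected with ampicillin via the β-lactamase gene and its native promoter. The backbone also carries non-functional cloning-vector remnants, including fragments of lacZα, lacI, rop and the pBR322 bom region, plus a lac promoter/operator and CAP site. No mammalian selection marker is annotated, so the plasmid appears suited mainly to transient expression.

The expression cassette runs from the human cytomegalovirus immediate-early enhancer and promoter through a modified SV40 intron with splice donor and acceptor sites, which generally improves transcript processing and expression, into the FOXA1 coding sequence, and ends at an SV40 polyadenylation signal. The insert was cloned between EcoRI and XhoI sites, both retained. The Myc tag is supplied by the backbone upstream of the insert; it is listed in the catalogue fields but was not separately annotated in the feature table. It allows detection or immunoprecipitation of the protein with anti-Myc antibodies. FOXA1 is a forkhead-family pioneer transcription factor that opens compacted chromatin at target enhancers and promoters. The associated study concerns suppression of CEBPA and FOXA1 by Wnt/β-catenin signalling and its effect on amino acid metabolism in liver cancer cells, which is consistent with using the plasmid to overexpress or restore FOXA1 in cultured cells.
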