Features (pLannotate 1.2.2; 16 found; start..end, strand, type, name):
      8..28      -  misc_feature   MCS (fragment): pUC18/19 multiple cloning site
     27..330     +  enhancer       CMV enhancer: human cytomegalovirus immediate early enhancer
    331..534     +  promoter       CMV promoter: human cytomegalovirus (CMV) immediate early promoter
    672..768     +  intron         SV40 intron: modified SV40 intron with splice donor and acceptor sites
    895..2310    +  CDS            FOXA1: FOXA1_HUMAN - Also known as HNF3A, TCF3A. Experimental evidence at protein level: Swiss-Prot protein existence level 1. Transcription factor that is involved in embryonic development, establishment of tissue-specific gene expression and regulation of gene expression in differentiated tissues. Is thought to act as a 'pioneer' factor opening the compacted chromatin for other proteins through interactions with nucleosomal core histones and thereby replacing linker histones at target enhancer and/or promoter sites. Binds DNA with the consensus sequence 5'- [AC]A[AT]T[AG]TT[GT][AG][CT]T[CT]-3' (By
   2336..2470    -  polyA_signal   SV40 poly(A) signal: SV40 polyadenylation signal
   2605..2621    -  protein_bind   lac operator: The lac repressor binds to the lac operator to inhibit transcription in E. coli. This inhibition can be relieved by adding lactose or isopropyl-β-D-thiogalactopyranoside (IPTG). lac repressor encoded by lacI
   2629..2659    -  promoter       lac promoter: promoter for the E. coli lac operon
   2674..2695    -  protein_bind   CAP binding site: CAP binding activates transcription in the presence of cAMP. E. coli catabolite activator protein
   2708..2800    -  CDS            lacI (fragment): lac repressor; lacI; The lac repressor binds to the lac operator to inhibit transcription in E. coli. This inhibition can be relieved by adding lactose or isopropyl-β-D-thiogalactopyranoside (IPTG).
   2983..3571    -  rep_origin     ori: high-copy-number ColE1/pMB1/pBR322/pUC origin of replication
   3742..4602    -  CDS            AmpR: β-lactamase; bla; confers resistance to ampicillin, carbenicillin, and related antibiotics
   4603..4707    -  promoter       AmpR promoter: bla
   4802..4837    +  CDS            rop (fragment): Rop protein, which maintains plasmids at low copy number; rop
   4939..5038    +  misc_feature   bom (fragment): basis of mobility region from pBR322
   5044..2       -  CDS            lacZα (fragment) (across the origin): LacZα fragment of β-galactosidase; lacZ fragment
>Addgene plasmid #219394 | pCMV-Myc-FOXA1 | addgene full sequence | sequence record 434884 | Addgene NGS Result
GAGTTCGAGCTTGCATGCCTGCAGGTCGTTACATAACTTACGGTAAATGGCCCGCCTGGCTGACCGCCCA
ACGACCCCCGCCCATTGACGTCAATAATGACGTATGTTCCCATAGTAACGCCAATAGGGACTTTCCATTG
ACGTCAATGGGTGGAGTATTTACGGTAAACTGCCCACTTGGCAGTACATCAAGTGTATCATATGCCAAGT
ACGCCCCCTATTGACGTCAATGACGGTAAATGGCCCGCCTGGCATTATGCCCAGTACATGACCTTATGGG
ACTTTCCTACTTGGCAGTACATCTACGTATTAGTCATCGCTATTACCATGGTGATGCGGTTTTGGCAGTA
CATCAATGGGCGTGGATAGCGGTTTGACTCACGGGGATTTCCAAGTCTCCACCCCATTGACGTCAATGGG
AGTTTGTTTTGGCACCAAAATCAACGGGACTTTCCAAAATGTCGTAACAACTCCGCCCCATTGACGCAAA
TGGGCGGTAGGCGTGTACGGTGGGAGGTCTATATAAGCAGAGCTCGTTTAGTGAACCGTCAGATCGCCTG
GAGACGCCATCCACGCTGTTTTGACCTCCATAGAAGACACCGGGACCGATCCAGCCTCCGGACTCTAGAG
GATCCGGTACTAGAGGAACTGAAAAACCAGAAAGTTAACTGGTAAGTTTAGTCTTTTTGTCTTTTATTTC
AGGTCCCGGATCCGGTGGTGGTGCAAATCAAAGAACTGCTCCTCAGTGGATGTTGCCTTTACTTCTAGGC
CTGTACGGAAGTGTTACTTCTGCTCTAAAAGCTGCGGAATTGTACCCGCGGGCCCACCATGGCATCAATG
CAGAAGCTGATCTCAGAGGAGGACCTGCTTATGGCCATGGAGGCCCGAATTCGGATGTTAGGAACTGTGA
AGATGGAAGGGCATGAAACCAGCGACTGGAACAGCTACTACGCAGACACGCAGGAGGCCTACTCCTCCGT
CCCGGTCAGCAACATGAACTCAGGCCTGGGCTCCATGAACTCCATGAACACCTACATGACCATGAACACC
ATGACTACGAGCGGCAACATGACCCCGGCGTCCTTCAACATGTCCTATGCCAACCCGGGCCTAGGGGCCG
GCCTGAGTCCCGGCGCAGTAACCGGCATGCCGGGGGGCTCGGCGGGCGCCATGAACAGCATGACTGCGGC
CGGCGTGACGGCCATGGGTACGGCGCTGAGCCCGAGCGGCATGGGCGCCATGGGTGCGCAGCAGGCGGCC
TCCATGAATGGCCTGGGCCCCTACGCGGCCGCCATGAACCCGTGCATGAGCCCCATGGCGTACGCGCCGT
CCAACCTGGGCCGCAGCCGCGCGGGCGGCGGCGGCGACGCCAAGACGTTCAAGCGCAGCTACCCGCACGC
CAAGCCGCCCTACTCGTACATCTCGCTCATCACCATGGCCATCCAGCAGGCGCCCAGCAAGATGCTCACG
CTGAGCGAGATCTACCAGTGGATCATGGACCTCTTCCCCTATTACCGGCAGAACCAGCAGCGCTGGCAGA
ACTCCATCCGCCACTCGCTGTCCTTCAATGACTGCTTCGTCAAGGTGGCACGCTCCCCGGACAAGCCGGG
CAAGGGCTCCTACTGGACGCTGCACCCGGACTCCGGCAACATGTTCGAGAACGGCTGCTACTTGCGCCGC
CAGAAGCGCTTCAAGTGCGAGAAGCAGCCGGGGGCCGGCGGCGGGGGCGGGAGCGGAAGCGGGGGCAGCG
GCGCCAAGGGCGGCCCTGAGAGCCGCAAGGACCCCTCTGGCGCCTCTAACCCCAGCGCCGACTCGCCCCT
CCATCGGGGTGTGCACGGGAAGACCGGCCAGCTAGAGGGCGCGCCGGCCCCCGGGCCCGCCGCCAGCCCC
CAGACTCTGGACCACAGTGGGGCGACGGCGACAGGGGGCGCCTCGGAGTTGAAGACTCCAGCCTCCTCAA
CTGCGCCCCCCATAAGCTCCGGGCCCGGGGCGCTGGCCTCTGTGCCCGCCTCTCACCCGGCACACGGCTT
GGCACCCCACGAGTCCCAGCTGCACCTGAAAGGGGACCCCCACTACTCCTTCAACCACCCGTTCTCCATC
AACAACCTCATGTCCTCCTCGGAGCAGCAGCATAAGCTGGACTTCAAGGCATACGAACAGGCACTGCAAT
ACTCGCCTTACGGCTCTACGTTGCCCGCCAGCCTGCCTCTAGGCAGCGCCTCGGTGACCACCAGGAGCCC
CATCGAGCCCTCAGCCCTGGAGCCGGCGTACTACCAAGGTGTGTATTCCAGACCCGTCCTAAACACTTCC
TAGCTCGAGGTACCGCGGCCGCGGGGATCCAGACATGATAAGATACATTGATGAGTTTGGACAAACCACA
ACTAGAATGCAGTGAAAAAAATGCTTTATTTGTGAAATTTGTGATGCTATTGCTTTATTTGTAACCATTA
TAAGCTGCAATAAACAAGTTAACAACAACAATTGCATTCATTTTATGTTTCAGGTTCAGGGGGAGGTGTG
GGAGGTTTTTTCGGATCCTCTAGAGTCGATCTGCAGGCATGCTAGCTTGGCGTAATCATGGTCATAGCTG
TTTCCTGTGTGAAATTGTTATCCGCTCACAATTCCACACAACATACGAGCCGGAAGCATAAAGTGTAAAG
CCTGGGGTGCCTAATGAGTGAGCTAACTCACATTAATTGCGTTGCGCTCACTGCCCGCTTTCCAGTCGGG
AAACCTGTCGTGCCAGCTGCATTAATGAATCGGCCAACGCGCGGGGAGAGGCGGTTTGCGTATTGGGCGC
TCTTCCGCTTCCTCGCTCACTGACTCGCTGCGCTCGGTCGTTCGGCTGCGGCGAGCGGTATCAGCTCACT
CAAAGGCGGTAATACGGTTATCCACAGAATCAGGGGATAACGCAGGAAAGAACATGTGAGCAAAAGGCCA
GCAAAAGGCCAGGAACCGTAAAAAGGCCGCGTTGCTGGCGTTTTTCCATAGGCTCCGCCCCCCTGACGAG
CATCACAAAAATCGACGCTCAAGTCAGAGGTGGCGAAACCCGACAGGACTATAAAGATACCAGGCGTTTC
CCCCTGGAAGCTCCCTCGTGCGCTCTCCTGTTCCGACCCTGCCGCTTACCGGATACCTGTCCGCCTTTCT
CCCTTCGGGAAGCGTGGCGCTTTCTCATAGCTCACGCTGTAGGTATCTCAGTTCGGTGTAGGTCGTTCGC
TCCAAGCTGGGCTGTGTGCACGAACCCCCCGTTCAGCCCGACCGCTGCGCCTTATCCGGTAACTATCGTC
TTGAGTCCAACCCGGTAAGACACGACTTATCGCCACTGGCAGCAGCCACTGGTAACAGGATTAGCAGAGC
GAGGTATGTAGGCGGTGCTACAGAGTTCTTGAAGTGGTGGCCTAACTACGGCTACACTAGAAGAACAGTA
TTTGGTATCTGCGCTCTGCTGAAGCCAGTTACCTTCGGAAAAAGAGTTGGTAGCTCTTGATCCGGCAAAC
AAACCACCGCTGGTAGCGGTGGTTTTTTTGTTTGCAAGCAGCAGATTACGCGCAGAAAAAAAGGATCTCA
AGAAGATCCTTTGATCTTTTCTACGGGGTCTGACGCTCAGTGGAACGAAAACTCACGTTAAGGGATTTTG
GTCATGAGATTATCAAAAAGGATCTTCACCTAGATCCTTTTAAATTAAAAATGAAGTTTTAAATCAATCT
AAAGTATATATGAGTAAACTTGGTCTGACAGTTACCAATGCTTAATCAGTGAGGCACCTATCTCAGCGAT
CTGTCTATTTCGTTCATCCATAGTTGCCTGACTCCCCGTCGTGTAGATAACTACGATACGGGAGGGCTTA
CCATCTGGCCCCAGTGCTGCAATGATACCGCGAGACCCACGCTCACCGGCTCCAGATTTATCAGCAATAA
ACCAGCCAGCCGGAAGGGCCGAGCGCAGAAGTGGTCCTGCAACTTTATCCGCCTCCATCCAGTCTATTAA
TTGTTGCCGGGAAGCTAGAGTAAGTAGTTCGCCAGTTAATAGTTTGCGCAACGTTGTTGCCATTGCTACA
GGCATCGTGGTGTCACGCTCGTCGTTTGGTATGGCTTCATTCAGCTCCGGTTCCCAACGATCAAGGCGAG
TTACATGATCCCCCATGTTGTGCAAAAAAGCGGTTAGCTCCTTCGGTCCTCCGATCGTTGTCAGAAGTAA
GTTGGCCGCAGTGTTATCACTCATGGTTATGGCAGCACTGCATAATTCTCTTACTGTCATGCCATCCGTA
AGATGCTTTTCTGTGACTGGTGAGTACTCAACCAAGTCATTCTGAGAATAGTGTATGCGGCGACCGAGTT
GCTCTTGCCCGGCGTCAATACGGGATAATACCGCGCCACATAGCAGAACTTTAAAAGTGCTCATCATTGG
AAAACGTTCTTCGGGGCGAAAACTCTCAAGGATCTTACCGCTGTTGAGATCCAGTTCGATGTAACCCACT
CGTGCACCCAACTGATCTTCAGCATCTTTTACTTTCACCAGCGTTTCTGGGTGAGCAAAAACAGGAAGGC
AAAATGCCGCAAAAAAGGGAATAAGGGCGACACGGAAATGTTGAATACTCATACTCTTCCTTTTTCAATA
TTATTGAAGCATTTATCAGGGTTATTGTCTCATGAGCGGATACATATTTGAATGTATTTAGAAAAATAAA
CAAATAGGGGTTCCGCGCACATTTCCCCGAAAAGTGCCACCTGACGTCTAAGAAACCATTATTATCATGA
CATTAACCTATAAAAATAGGCGTATCACGAGGCCCTTTCGTCTCGCGCGTTTCGGTGATGACGGTGAAAA
CCTCTGACACATGCAGCTCCCGGAGACGGTCACAGCTTGTCTGTAAGCGGATGCCGGGAGCAGACAAGCC
CGTCAGGGCGCGTCAGCGGGTGTTGGCGGGTGTCGGGGCTGGCTTAACTATGCGGCATCAGAGCAGATTG
TACTGAGAGTGCACCATATGCGGTGTGAAATACCGCACAGATGCGTAAGGAGAAAATACCGCATCAGGCG
CCATTCGCCATTCAGGCTGCGCAACTGTTGGGAAGGGCGATCGGTGCGGGCCTCTTCGCTATTACGCCAG
CTGGCGAAAGGGGGATGTGCTGCAAGGCGATTAAGTTGGGTAACGCCAGGGTTTTCCCAGTCACGACGTT
GTAAAACGACGGCCAGT
